Addgene plasmid #221818: pTwist Amp_d5-HT7R-7xsfGFP11-HA-HDR-donor
Purpose: Donor plasmid for inserting 7xGFP11-HA at the end of Drosophila 5-HT7R coding frame
Depositing lab: Quentin Gaudry. Depositing organization: University of Maryland, College Park. Publication: Serotonin acts through multiple cellular targets during an olfactory critical period. Mallick A, Tan HL, Epstein JM, Gaudry Q, Dacks AM. bioRxiv [Preprint]. 2024 Apr 14:2024.04.14.589413. doi: 10.1101/2024.04.14.589413. PubMed 38645269.
Backbone
  Vector backbone: pTwist Amp High Copy
  Backbone manufacturer: TWIST Bioscience
  Vector type: Mammalian Expression, Insect Expression, CRISPR
Growth in bacteria
  Bacterial resistance: Ampicillin, 100 μg/mL
  Growth temperature: 37°C
  Growth strain: DH5alpha
  Copy number: High Copy
Gene/Insert
  Gene/Insert name: 7xGFP11-HA donor with 5-HT7R homology arms
  Species: D. melanogaster (fly)
  Cloning method: Restriction Enzyme; 5′ cloning site unknown (unknown if destroyed)
  Sequencing primers: 5′ M13 fwd; 3′ M13 rev
Terms and licenses: Academic/Nonprofit Terms; Industry Terms: Not Available to Industry
Depositor comments: Please visit https://doi.org/10.1101/2024.04.14.589413 for bioRxiv preprint.
How to cite: pTwist Amp_d5-HT7R-7xsfGFP11-HA-HDR-donor was a gift from Quentin Gaudry (Addgene plasmid # 221818 ; http://n2t.net/addgene:221818 ; RRID:Addgene_221818)
