[The description below was written by a language model from this plasmid's Addgene catalogue record and pLannotate feature annotations shown in this document.]
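Description:
pTwist Amp_d5-HT7R-7xsfGFP11-HA-HDR-donor is a homology-directed repair donor plasmid for CRISPR-based tagging of the endogenous Drosophila melanogaster serotonin receptor 5-HT7R. It is built on the synthetic pTwist Amp High Copy cloning backbone. In E. coli it is maintained through a high-copy ColE1/pUC-type origin and selected with ampicillin via a β-lactamase gene driven by its own bla promoter. The annotation also picks up a short lacZα fragment and an attB1-like site in the backbone, which appear to be vector remnants rather than functional parts of the design. Although the catalogue lists it under mammalian and insect expression, no eukaryotic promoter is annotated. This fits a repair template that relies on the native locus for expression.

The insert is designed to place seven tandem copies of the superfolder GFP11 strand, followed by an HA epitope, at the end of the 5-HT7R coding frame. The annotated 5-HT7 coding fragment of about 1.1 kb corresponds to the upstream homology arm, which ends at the receptor's C-terminus. The feature table marks only one GFP11 unit and a partial match to an HA tag, so the full seven-copy array is not individually annotated. The roughly 1.2 kb of unannotated sequence between the tag and the origin presumably contains the downstream homology arm.

GFP11 is the eleventh β-strand of sfGFP and fluoresces only when complemented by GFP1-10. Once integrated, the tag therefore allows receptor protein to be visualised selectively in cells that express GFP1-10, with the repeats amplifying the signal. The HA tag provides independent antibody detection. The record does not include a guide RNA or Cas9, which would need to be supplied separately.
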