Features (pLannotate 1.2.2; 8 found; start..end, strand, type, name):
     32..1180    +  CDS            5-HT7 (fragment): 5HT1R_DROME - Also known as 5HT-R1. Experimental evidence at transcript level: Swiss-Prot protein existence level 2. G-protein coupled receptor for 5-hydroxytryptamine (serotonin). Also functions as a receptor for various alkaloids. Ligand binding causes a conformation change that triggers signaling via guanine nucleotide-binding proteins (G proteins) and modulates the activity of down-stream effectors, such as adenylate cyclase. Signaling activates adenylate cyclase activity. From Drosophila melanogaster (Fruit fly).
   1370..1417    +  CDS            GFP11: 11th β-strand of superfolder GFP associates with GFP(1-10), consisting of the first 10 β-strands, to reconstitute fluorescent GFP (Cabantous et al., 2005; Kamiyama et al., 2016)
   1673..1701    +  CDS            3xHA (fragment): three tandem HA epitope tags
   2904..3492    -  rep_origin     ori: high-copy-number ColE1/pMB1/pBR322/pUC origin of replication
   3609..3633    -  protein_bind   attB1: mutant version of attB; recombination site for the Gateway® BP reaction BP Clonase™
   3733..4593    -  CDS            AmpR: β-lactamase; bla; confers resistance to ampicillin, carbenicillin, and related antibiotics
   4594..4698    -  promoter       AmpR promoter: bla
   4785..4828    -  CDS            lacZα (fragment): LacZα fragment of β-galactosidase; lacZ fragment
>Addgene plasmid #221818 | pTwist Amp_d5-HT7R-7xsfGFP11-HA-HDR-donor | addgene full sequence | sequence record 439560 | Addgene NGS Result
AATTATGCTAGCCACTGTAGTGGGCAATGTCCTGGTCTGCATAGCCGTTTGCATGGTGCGGAAATTGAGG
AGACCCTGCAATTACCTTTTGGTGTCCTTGGCTCTTTCGGATCTCTGTGTGGCTCTTCTGGTGATGCCCA
TGGCCTTGCTTTATGAAGTGCTGGAGAAGTGGAACTTTGGACCGCTGCTCTGCGACATCTGGGTGTCCTT
CGATGTGCTGTGCTGCACGGCCTCGATCCTGAATCTGTGTGCCATATCCGTGGATCGATACCTGGCCATC
ACGAAGCCCCTGGAGTACGGCGTGAAGAGGACTCCTCGGCGAATGATGCTGTGCGTGGGCATCGTCTGGC
TGGCCGCCGCCTGCATCTCATTGCCTCCTCTGCTGATCCTGGGCAACGAGCACGAGGACGAGGAGGGCCA
GCCTATCTGCACGGTGTGCCAGAACTTCGCATATCAGATCTACGCCACCCTGGGCTCATTTTACATACCA
CTCTCGGTGATGCTGTTTGTGTACTACCAGATCTTCAGGGCGGCGAGGCGGATTGTCCTGGAAGAGAAAC
GCGCCCAGACGCATTTGCAACAGGCGCTCAATGGCACAGGATCGCCATCGGCCCCGCAGGCTCCGCCCTT
GGGCCACACGGAGCTGGCCAGCTCGGGAAATGGCCAGAGGCACAGCAGCGTGGGCAACACTTCGCTCACC
TACTCCACCTGTGGGGGTCTGAGCAGCGGAGGAGGCGCACTGGCTGGGCACGGCAGTGGGGGTGGCGTTA
GTGGTTCGACCGGACTCCTGGGCTCTCCGCACCACAAGAAGCTGCGGTTTCAACTGGCCAAAGAGAAGAA
GGCCTCCACCACTCTGGGCATCATCATGTCGGCCTTTACCGTCTGCTGGCTGCCATTCTTTATCCTGGCC
CTAATTCGTCCTTTCGAGACAATGCACGTACCGGCATCGCTCTCGTCTCTATTCCTCTGGCTGGGCTATG
CCAACTCCCTGCTGAACCCTATTATCTACGCCACTCTGAACAGGGATTTCCGCAAACCCTTCCAGGAGAT
CCTCTACTTCCGCTGCTCCAGCCTGAACACCATGATGCGGGAGAACTACTACCAGGATCAGTATGGCGAG
CCTCCCTCGCAGCGGGTGATGCTGGGCGATGAGAGGCACGGGGCGAGGGAGAGCTTTCTCGGCGATGGAG
GAAGCGGAGGCGACGGAGGCAGCGGAGGAGGCAGCCGGGACCACATGGTGCTGCACGAGTACGTGAACGC
CGCCGGCATCACTAGCGGAGGCGACGGAGGCAGCGGAGGAGGCAGCCGGGACCACATGGTGCTGCACGAG
TACGTGAACGCCGCCGGCATCACTAGCGGTAGTGGCGGCCGTGACCACATGGTCCTTCATGAGTATGTAA
ATGCTGCTGGGATTACAGGTGGCTCTGGAGGTAGAGATCATATGGTTCTCCACGAATACGTTAACGCCGC
AGGCATCACTGGCGGTAGTGGAGGACGCGACCATATGGTACTACATGAATATGTCAATGCAGCCGGAATA
ACCGGAGGGTCCGGAGGCCGGGATCACATGGTGCTGCATGAGTATGTGAACGCGGCGGGTATAACTGGTG
GGTCGGGCGGACGAGACCATATGGTGCTTCACGAATACGTAAACGCAGCTGGCATTACTAGTTACCCATA
CGATGTTCCAGATTACGCTTAACTCTAGACCATCCACGAGGACCTCCATTCCGGAGAAAGGAGCCTATCC
AAGCGAATCTGAGCTGCTCGAAGGGTCTTCCCTAGGTTTCCGGAAGAAGCGAACTCCTCTGCTCGACACA
CTCACACACTTAGGTATAAACACTGGGGTGTACATCTTAAACAATTAGGAAATGTAAAGTTTTAAGTGGG
AAAATCAGGCTCTGGGCTGTTTAAAGTACCGCGTTGGTATAGTTTATTTAGCAGAAATAATCATCTAATA
TTATTTGTAACTGAGAGTTTGATCATGTCCGTTAATTGTCTATAAATTAATTTTCTATTAAATTTAACGA
TATGTTTATAAGGGTTACATTGATTGCAGACCCCCCATTGACTCAAAAGAAAACGTACGGAAAGCAGAGC
AAATATTACCTTTCCCCGCATATTGCCACCACCCCAGTACACACACATGGATATTTGTATGTAGTAGTGC
TAGTAGCGTAGCGTATCTCTGTATATGTGCACCCCCTGAAACTTGCAGCAATGTGCGAATTGTAGACGAC
TCCTCTAAATGTAACTTGTTGTTGTAATTTTAAATGTAGAACTAAGCAATCGACGTGGTGCGTGCCACGC
ACACAATCACACTCACCAACCAATCATACACACACACACACACACGGTTGTAACTGTGACAGGTTTCTAC
GGTTCCTTTTATGTTTCGAAAACAATCAGCACCGGATATGAGACACAATCGTTATCGAATCTATTGATAC
CTCCCAGAACAAGAAAAAGATCCCACAGTCCCCATCCCAAAATTTGCCAGCGTAGTTAGTTGATTTGCGA
TACTCAAACTGAGCCAAAAATTAAATTTACAAACTGCAGATTGCAGCCAAATTAAGCCTACTGATTAACC
TAGATATATTTACGTTTTGAGCAAGAAGCTATCCACTGTAAATACCCAGCCCCCTGCGGCCGCAATTATA
GGCTAGGTGGAGGCTCAGTGATGATAAGTCTGCGATGGTGGATGCATGTGTCATGGTCATAGCTGTTTCC
TGTGTGAAATTGTTATCCGCTCAGAGGGCACAATCCTATTCCGCGCTATCCGACAATCTCCAAGACATTA
GGTGGAGTTCAGTTCGGCGTATGGCATATGTCGCTGGAAAGAACATGTGAGCAAAAGGCCAGCAAAAGGC
CAGGAACCGTAAAAAGGCCGCGTTGCTGGCGTTTTTCCATAGGCTCCGCCCCCCTGACGAGCATCACAAA
AATCGACGCTCAAGTCAGAGGTGGCGAAACCCGACAGGACTATAAAGATACCAGGCGTTTCCCCCTGGAA
GCTCCCTCGTGCGCTCTCCTGTTCCGACCCTGCCGCTTACCGGATACCTGTCCGCCTTTCTCCCTTCGGG
AAGCGTGGCGCTTTCTCATAGCTCACGCTGTAGGTATCTCAGTTCGGTGTAGGTCGTTCGCTCCAAGCTG
GGCTGTGTGCACGAACCCCCCGTTCAGCCCGACCGCTGCGCCTTATCCGGTAACTATCGTCTTGAGTCCA
ACCCGGTAAGACACGACTTATCGCCACTGGCAGCAGCCACTGGTAACAGGATTAGCAGAGCGAGGTATGT
AGGCGGTGCTACAGAGTTCTTGAAGTGGTGGCCTAACTACGGCTACACTAGAAGAACAGTATTTGGTATC
TGCGCTCTGCTGAAGCCAGTTACCTTCGGAAAAAGAGTTGGTAGCTCTTGATCCGGCAAACAAACCACCG
CTGGTAGCGGTGGTTTTTTTGTTTGCAAGCAGCAGATTACGCGCAGAAAAAAAGGATCTCAAGAAGATCC
TTTGATCTTTTCTACGGGGTCTGACGCTCTATTCAACAAAGCCGCCGTCCCGTCAAGTCAGCGTAAATGG
GTAGGGGGCTTCAAATCGTCCTCGTGATACCAATTCGGAGCCTGCTTTTTTGTACAAACTTGTTGATAAT
GGCAATTCAAGGATCTTCACCTAGATCCTTTTAAATTAAAAATGAAGTTTTAAATCAATCTAAAGTATAT
ATGAGTAAACTTGGTCTGACAGTTACCAATGCTTAATCAGTGAGGCACCTATCTCAGCGATCTGTCTATT
TCGTTCATCCATAGTTGCCTGACTCCCCGTCGTGTAGATAACTACGATACGGGAGGGCTTACCATCTGGC
CCCAGTGCTGCAATGATACCGCGAGAGCCACGCTCACCGGCTCCAGATTTATCAGCAATAAACCAGCCAG
CCGGAAGGGCCGAGCGCAGAAGTGGTCCTGCAACTTTATCCGCCTCCATCCAGTCTATTAATTGTTGCCG
GGAAGCTAGAGTAAGTAGTTCGCCAGTTAATAGTTTGCGCAACGTTGTTGCCATTGCTACAGGCATCGTG
GTGTCACGCTCGTCGTTTGGTATGGCTTCATTCAGCTCCGGTTCCCAACGATCAAGGCGAGTTACATGAT
CCCCCATGTTGTGCAAAAAAGCGGTTAGCTCCTTCGGTCCTCCGATCGTTGTCAGAAGTAAGTTGGCCGC
AGTGTTATCACTCATGGTTATGGTAGCACTGCATAATTCTCTTACTGTCATGCCATCCGTAAGATGCTTT
TCTGTGACTGGTGAGTACTCAACCAAGTCATTCTGAGAATAGTGTATGCGGCGACCGAGTTGCTCTTGCC
CGGCGTCAATACGGGATAATACCGCGCCACATAGCAGAACTTTAAAAGTGCTCATCATTGGAAAACGTTC
TTCGGGGCGAAAACTCTCAAGGATCTTACCGCTGTTGAGATCCAGTTCGATGTAACCCACTCGTGCACCC
AACTGATCTTCAGCATCTTTTACTTTCACCAGCGTTTCTGGGTGAGCAAAAACAGGAAGGCAAAATGCCG
CAAAAAAGGGAATAAGGGCGACACGGAAATGTTGAATACTCATACTCTTCCTTTTTCAATATTATTGAAG
CATTTATCAGGGTTATTGTCTCATGAGCGGATACATATTTGAATGTATTTAGAAAAATAAACAAATAGGG
GTTCCGCGCACATTTCCCCGAAAAGTGCCAGATACCTGAAACAAAACCCATCGTACGGCCAAGGAAGTCT
CCAATAACTGTGATCCACCACAAGCGCCAGGGTTTTCCCAGTCACGACGTTGTAAAACGACGGCCAGTCA
TGCATAATCCGCACGCATCTGGAAGGAAGTGCCATTCCGCCTGACCT
